>Addgene plasmid #44680 | PL05007B1D03 | depositor partial sequence | sequence record 61208 | PL05007B1D03 sequence 724 bps
TTGTGAAATGAATCTCACTCTAAAGTTTTACAAAATATTTCTGATACTGTTAAATGCATTATTTTTGGTC
TTTGCATTGGTACTAATTGTAGGCGGGTCAATAATAATAGGGTCCCATACGCAATTTGGAAGCAATACTT
TGTTTCATCTTGGCCTTCTCATTATTCTTTCTGGATTTATTATGCTAATCGTTTCTTCCATTGGTATCTA
CGGTACGGTATCTGAGAGTAAACCGATTTTGATTGGGTTGGGTATCACGCTGCTGATCATGATCATCATC
CAGATTGTGACATGCATCCTAATAGCTACGATGAAGAAACAAGTCGAAAAATCTATAAAAGAACAGTTGT
ACGTATTCCACAATAAGTCTTCCAATACATCCGGAGCATTTCCGATCCGCGACCACATTAATAAAAAGAT
GAAATGCTGCGGCGTGGTTTCAAAACTCGATTTCAAAGTTCTGCCGGCCAGCTGCTGTCCACCAAGAGTA
AAAGTCTGTAACTTCAAGGAAGCCTATCCGCAGGGATGCTTCATAGCTTTAAAGAAACTAGTGACAAGCA
ATGTGAATTATTTGATCCCGATTGAGATTATAAGTCTTCTCTTGAAGGTCTTGGGAATCATCATAATTGT
AAAGTACATTCGTATGATTCAGCAGAAGTAATTGAAAGTTGCTGATTATACATATAAATTTTGGCATTAT
TAAAAAAAAAAAAAAAAAATGCGA
