>Addgene plasmid #44680 | PL05007B1D03 | addgene partial sequence | sequence record 63639 | M13_pUC_fwd
ATACGACTCACTATAGGGCGAATTGGGTACCGGGCCCCCCCTCGAGGTCGACGGTATCGATAAGCTTGAT
ATCGAATTCCATTGTGTTGGGATTGTGAAATGAATCTCACTCTAAAGTTTTACAAAATATTTCTGATACT
GTTAAATGCATTATTTTTGGTCTTTGCATTGGTACTAATTGTAGGCGGGTCAATAATAATAGGGTCCCAT
ACGCAATTTGGAAGCAATACTTTGTTTCATCTTGGCCTTCTCATTATTCTTTCTGGATTTATTATGCTAA
TCGTTTCTTCCATTGGTATCTACGGTACGGTATCTGAGAGTAAACCGATTTTGATTGGGTTGGGTATCAC
GCTGCTGATCATGATCATCATCCAGATTGTGACATGCATCCTAATAGCTACGATGAAGAAACAAGTCGAA
AAATCTATAAAAGAACAGTTGTACGTATTCCACAATAAGTCTTCCAATACATCCGGAGCATTTCCGATCC
GCGACCACATTAATAAAAAGATGAAATGCTGCGGCGTGGTTTCAAAACTCGATTTCAAAGTTCTGCCGGC
CAGCTGCTGTCCACCAAGAGTAAAAGTCTGTAACTTCAAGGAAGCCTATCCGCAGGGATGCTTCATAGCT
TTAAAGAAACTAGTGACAAGCAATGTGAATTATTTGATCCCGATTGAGATTATAAGTCTTCTCTTGAAGG
TCTTGGGAATCATCATAATTGTAAAGTACATTCGTATGATTCAGCAGAAGTAATTGAAAGTTGCTGATTA
TACATATAAATTTTGGCATTATTAAAAAAAAAAAAAAAAAATGCGAGCGGCCGCCACCGCGGTGGAGCTC
CAGCTTTTGTTCCCTTTAGTGAGGGTTAATTGCGCGCTGGGCGTAATCATGGTCATAGCTGTTTCCTGTG
TGAAATGT
