>Addgene plasmid #44680 | PL05007B1D03 | addgene partial sequence | sequence record 63642 | M13_pUC_rev
GATTACGCCAAGCGCGCAATTAACCCTCACTAAAGGGAACAAAAGCTGGAGCTCCACCGCGGTGGCGGCC
GCTCGCATTTTTTTTTTTTTTTTTTAATAATGCCAAAATTTATATGTATAATCAGCAACTTTCAATTACT
TCTGCTGAATCATACGAATGTACTTTACAATTATGATGATTCCCAAGACCTTCAAGAGAAGACTTATAAT
CTCAATCGGGATCAAATAATTCACATTGCTTGTCACTAGTTTCTTTAAAGCTATGAAGCATCCCTGCGGA
TAGGCTTCCTTGAAGTTACAGACTTTTACTCTTGGTGGACAGCAGCTGGCCGGCAGAACTTTGAAATCGA
GTTTTGAAACCACGCCGCAGCATTTCATCTTTTTATTAATGTGGTCGCGGATCGGAAATGCTCCGGATGT
ATTGGAAGACTTATTGTGGAATACGTACAACTGTTCTTTTATAGATTTTTCGACTTGTTTCTTCATCGTA
GCTATTAGGATGCATGTCACAATCTGGATGATGATCATGATCAGCAGCGTGATACCCAACCCAATCAAAA
TCGGTTTACTCTCAGATACCGTACCGTAGATACCAATGGAAGAAACGATTAGCATAATAAATCCAGAAAG
AATAATGAGAAGGCCAAGATGAAACAAAGTATTGCTTCCAAATTGCGTATGGGACCCTATTATTATTGAC
CCGCCTACAATTAGTACCAATGCAAAGACCAAAAATAATGCATTTAACAGTATCAGAAATATTTTGTAAA
ACTTTAGAGTGAGATTCATTTCACAATCCCAACACAATGGAATTCGATATCAAGCTTATCGATACCGTCG
ACCTCGAGGGGGGGCCCGGTACCCAATTCGCCCTATAGTGAGTCGTATTACGCGCGCTCACTGGCCGTCG
TTTTACAACGTCGTGAC
