[The description below was written by a language model from this plasmid's Addgene catalogue record.]
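Description:
PL05007B1D03 is a bacterial cloning plasmid built on the pBluescript SK II (+) phagemid backbone (about 2.96 kb without insert) that carries a cDNA clone from the planarian flatworm Schmidtea mediterranea. It is maintained at high copy number in standard E. coli cloning strains and selected with ampicillin. pBluescript-type vectors generally also carry an f1 origin for single-stranded DNA rescue. No feature table accompanies this record, so the backbone elements cannot be confirmed individually.

The insert is Smed-tsp-1, also recorded as EST Contig 874, and corresponds to an expressed sequence tag deposited in GenBank. The insert length is not stated. It was placed between the EcoRI and NotI sites of the polylinker, both of which remain intact, so the fragment can be excised or transferred by restriction digestion. The insert is flanked by opposing bacteriophage promoters: T7 transcription gives the sense strand and T3 transcription gives the antisense strand. The same T7 and T3 sites serve as sequencing primer sites to verify the clone from either end.

This arrangement is typical of templates for in vitro transcription. An antisense riboprobe can be made from the T3 side for in situ hybridization, and sense RNA from the T7 side can act as a control. Transcribing both strands could in principle yield double-stranded RNA, though the record does not state such a use. The associated publication concerns molecular markers for the hermaphroditic reproductive system of S. mediterranea, which suggests the clone served as a gene-expression marker in that work. There are no eukaryotic promoters, tags or reporters listed, so it is not an expression vector for animal cells.
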