Addgene plasmid #44680: PL05007B1D03
Depositing lab: Phillip Newmark. Depositing organization: University of Illinois at Urbana-Champaign. Publication: Molecular markers to characterize the hermaphroditic reproductive system of the planarian Schmidtea mediterranea. Chong T, Stary JM, Wang Y, Newmark PA. BMC Dev Biol. 2011 Nov 10;11:69. 10.1186/1471-213X-11-69 PubMed 22074376.
Backbone
  Vector backbone: pBluescript SK II (+)
  Backbone size w/o insert (bp): 2961
Growth in bacteria
  Bacterial resistance: Ampicillin, 100 μg/mL
  Growth temperature: 37°C
  Growth strain: DH5alpha
  Copy number: High Copy
Gene/Insert
  Gene/Insert name: Smed-tsp-1 (alt name: EST Contig 874)
  Species: Schmidtea mediterranea
  GenBank ID: DN305069.1
  Promoter: T7 sense, T3 antisense
  Cloning method: Restriction Enzyme; 5′ cloning site EcoRI (not destroyed); 3′ cloning site NotI (not destroyed)
  Sequencing primers: 5′ T7; 3′ T3
Terms and licenses: Academic/Nonprofit Terms; Industry Terms: Not Available to Industry
How to cite: PL05007B1D03 was a gift from Phillip Newmark (Addgene plasmid # 44680 ; http://n2t.net/addgene:44680 ; RRID:Addgene_44680)
